Addgene plasmid #11756: pCMV5B-ALK4
Depositing lab: Jeff Wrana. Publication: Specific activation of Smad1 signaling pathways by the BMP7 type I receptor, ALK2. Macias-Silva M, Hoodless PA, Tang SJ, Buchwald M, Wrana JL. J Biol Chem. 1998 Oct 2. 273(40):25628-36. 10.1074/jbc.273.40.25628 PubMed 9748228.
Backbone
  Vector backbone: pCMV5B
  Backbone size w/o insert (bp): 4700
  Vector type: Mammalian Expression
Growth in bacteria
  Bacterial resistance: Ampicillin, 100 μg/mL
  Growth temperature: 37°C
  Growth strain: DH5alpha
  Copy number: High Copy
Gene/Insert
  Gene/Insert name: ALK4
  Species: H. sapiens (human)
  Insert size (bp): 1500
  GenBank ID: NM_020328
  Entrez Gene: ACVR1B (a.k.a. ACTRIB, ACVRLK4, ALK4, SKR2)
  Promoter: CMV
  Tag / fusion protein: 6xHis (C terminal on insert)
  Cloning method: Restriction Enzyme; 5′ cloning site ClaI (not destroyed); 3′ cloning site XbaI (not destroyed)
  Sequencing primers: 5′ CMV-F; 3′ hGH-PA-R
Terms and licenses: Academic/Nonprofit Terms; Industry Terms
How to cite: pCMV5B-ALK4 was a gift from Jeff Wrana (Addgene plasmid # 11756 ; http://n2t.net/addgene:11756 ; RRID:Addgene_11756)
