[The description below was written by a language model from this plasmid's Addgene catalogue record.]
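Description:
pCMV5B-ALK4 is a mammalian expression plasmid built on the pCMV5B backbone (about 4.7 kb without insert) that carries the human ALK4 cDNA, the gene officially designated ACVR1B (also known as ActRIB or SKR2). It is maintained in E. coli as a high-copy plasmid under ampicillin selection. The record does not list a mammalian selection marker or give a feature map, so the construct is best regarded as a vector for transient transfection rather than for stable line generation.

The roughly 1.5 kb insert was placed between ClaI and XbaI sites, both of which remain intact, so the coding region can be excised or swapped. Transcription is driven by the CMV promoter, a strong constitutive element in most mammalian cell lines. The use of a reverse sequencing primer that anneals in a human growth hormone polyadenylation region implies that this signal lies downstream of the insert and terminates the transcript. The receptor carries a 6xHis tag at its C terminus, which allows detection with anti-His antibodies or capture on metal-affinity resin.

ALK4 is a type I transmembrane serine/threonine kinase receptor of the TGF-β superfamily, generally associated with activin signalling through Smad proteins. The associated publication examines the specificity with which type I receptors activate Smad pathways, focusing on ALK2 and Smad1. This suggests the plasmid was used to overexpress ALK4 in cultured cells alongside related receptors for comparison. The record does not indicate any activating or kinase-inactivating mutation, so the insert appears to be the wild-type receptor.
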