>Addgene plasmid #11756 | pCMV5B-ALK4 | addgene partial sequence | sequence record 18442 | CMV-F 5'-CGCAAATGGGCGGTAGGCGTG-3'
CAGAATTGATCTGGTACCACGCGTATCGATACCATGGCGGAGTCGGCCGGAGCCTCCTCCTTCTTCCCCC
TTGTTGTCCTCCTGCTCGCCGGCAGCGGCGGGTCCGGGCCCCGGGGGGTCCAGGCTCTGCTGTGTGCGTG
CACCAGCTGCCTCCAGGCCAACTACACGTGTGAGACAGATGGGGCCTGCATGGTTTCCATTTTCAATCTG
GATGGGATGGAGCACCATGTGCGCACCTGCATCCCCAAAGTGGAGCTGGTCCCTGCCGGGAAGCCCTTCT
ACTGCCTGAGCTCGGAGGACCTGCGCAACACCCACTGCTGCTACACTGACTACTGCAACAGGATCGACTT
GAGGGTGCCCAGTGGTCACCTCAAGGAGCCTGAGCACCCGTCCATGTGGGGCCCGGTGGAGCTGGTAGGC
ATCATCGCCGGCCCGGTGTTCCTCCTGTTCCTCATCATCATCATTGTTTTCCTTGTCATTAACTATCATC
AGCGTGTCTATCACAACCGCCAGAGACTGGACATGGAAGATCCCTCATGTGAGATGTGTCTCTCCAAAGA
CAAGACGCTCCAGGATCTTGTCTACGATCTCTCCACCTC
