>Addgene plasmid #11756 | pCMV5B-ALK4 | addgene partial sequence | sequence record 80702 | hGH-PA-R 5'-CCAGCTTGGTTCCCAATAGA-3'
TGTCTTCCACTTGCCCTTGCTCCATACCACCCCCCTCCACCCCATAATATTATAGAAGGACACCTAGTCA
GACAAAATGATGCAACTTAATTTTATTAGGACAAGGCTGGTGGGCACTGGAGTGGCAACTTCCAGGGCCA
GGAGAGGCACTGGGGAGGGGTCACAGGGATGCCACCCGGGATCCTCTAGATTAGTGATGATGGTGGTGAT
GTATCTTCACGTCTTCCTGCACGCTGAGCTGGGAGAGGGTCTTCTTGATGCGCAGGGCCGTCAGGCGGGC
TGCGCCGTTGGCATACCAACACTCTCGCATCATCTTCCCCATCACCCGCAGTGCCTCATAACTCTGCCAC
CAGTTGGGGATGTTGGGACGCAGCTTCTGATCACATACAACCTTTCGCATTTCCTCAATGGAAGGGTCAG
AGGGCACTAAGTCGTAATATGGCAGCTGATATTCTTCATGGACTCCTCCAGAATTGCATCTTCGAGCAAT
CTCCCAATATACAAGCCCGAGGGCATAAATATCAGCACATTTAAAGGAGTCAAAGTGTTTCATATTAATG
GTTTCATCAAGTACTTCAGGGGCCATGTATCGTTTGGTCCCCACCCTCTGATTCGGGGCAATGTCAATGG
TGTCAGTGACTGCATCATGACGGACAGCCAGGCCCAGGTCTGCTATGGCACACATGCCATTTTTCTTCAC
CAGAATGTTCTTTGACTTTAAGTCTCGATGAGCAATTCCAGGCTTCCCTTGGGTGCCCACGATCTCCATG
TGCAGGTGTGCCAGCCCACTAGCAGCAGACAAGGCCAGCTTAATCATCCCCTCAATTGTCACTGTGTACC
GGTTCAGATAATCAAACAGGGACCCGTGCTCATGATAGTCAGAAACAAGCCACAGCTGTGTCCAGGTGCC
ATTATCTTTATTGTCAGCAGCAATAAATCCAAGGA
